>Addgene plasmid #155485 | CSTF1 | addgene full sequence | sequence record 376032 | Addgene NGS Result
AGAGAGGAATCTTTGCAGCTAATGGACCTTCTAGGTCTTGAAAGGAGTGGGAATTGGCTCCGGTGCCCGT
CAGTGGGCAGAGCGCACATCGCCCACAGTCCCCGAGAAGTTGGGGGGAGGGGTCGGCAATTGAACCGGTG
CCTAGAGAAGGTGGCGCGGGGTAAACTGGGAAAGTGATGTCGTGTACTGGCTCCGCCTTTTTCCCGAGGG
TGGGGGAGAACCGTATATAAGTGCAGTAGTCGCCGTGAACGTTCTTTTTCGCAACGGGTTTGCCGCCAGA
ACACAGGTAAGTGCCGTGTGTGGTTCCCGCGGGCCTGGCCTCTTTACGGGTTATGGCCCTTGCGTGCCTT
GAATTACTTCCACCTGGCTGCAGTACGTGATTCTTGATCCCGAGCTTCGGGTTGGAAGTGGGTGGGAGAG
TTCGAGGCCTTGCGCTTAAGGAGCCCCTTCGCCTCGTGCTTGAGTTGAGGCCTGGCCTGGGCGCTGGGGC
CGCCGCGTGCGAATCTGGTGGCACCTTCGCGCCTGTCTCGCTGCTTTCGATAAGTCTCTAGCCATTTAAA
ATTTTTGATGACCTGCTGCGACGCTTTTTTTCTGGCAAGATAGTCTTGTAAATGCGGGCCAAGATCTGCA
CACTGGTATTTCGGTTTTTGGGGCCGCGGGCGGCGACGGGGCCCGTGCGTCCCAGCGCACATGTTCGGCG
AGGCGGGGCCTGCGAGCGCGGCCACCGAGAATCGGACGGGGGTAGTCTCAAGCTGGCCGGCCTGCTCTGG
TGCCTGGCCTCGCGCCGCCGTGTATCGCCCCGCCCTGGGCGGCAAGGCTGGCCCGGTCGGCACCAGTTGC
GTGAGCGGAAAGATGGCCGCTTCCCGGCCCTGCTGCAGGGAGCTCAAAATGGAGGACGCGGCGCTCGGGA
GAGCGGGCGGGTGAGTCACCCACACAAAGGAAAAGGGCCTTTCCGTCCTCAGCCGTCGCTTCATGTGACT
CCACGGAGTACCGGGCGCCGTCCAGGCACCTCGATTAGTTCTCGAGCTTTTGGAGTACGTCGTCTTTAGG
TTGGGGGGAGGGGTTTTATGCGATGGAGTTTCCCCACACTGAGTGGGTGGAGACTGAAGTTAGGCCAGCT
TGGCACTTGATGTAATTCTCCTTGGAATTTGCCCTTTTTGAGTTTGGATCTTGGTTCATTCTCAAGCCTC
AGACAGTGGTTCAAAGTTTTTTTCTTCCATTTCAGGTGTCGTGAGGAATTAGCTTGGTACTAATACGACT
CACTATAGGGAGACCCAAGCTGGCTAGGTAAGCTTGGTACCGAGCTCGGATCCACTAGTCCAGTGTGGTG
GAATTCTGCAGATATCAACAAGTTTGTACAAAAAAGCAGGCTCCACCATGTACAGAACCAAAGTGGGCTT
GAAG
[156 nt withheld, positions 1405-1560]
GACACCGCAGTTCAGTATGCAATTGGTCGTTCAGATACTGTTGCCCCTGGCACAGGGATTGACCTGGAAT
TTGATGCAGATGTTCAGACTATGTCCCCAGAGGCTTCTGAGTACGAAACATGCTATGTCACATCACATAA
AGGACCATGCCGTGTAGCTACCTATAGTAGAGATGGACAGTTAATAGCTACTGGGTCTGCTGATGCTTCG
ATAAAGATACTTGACACAGAGAGGATGTTGGCCAAAAGTGCCATGCCAATAGAGGTCATGATGAATGAGA
CCGCACAACAAAATATGGAAAACCACCCAGTGATTCGAACTCTTTATGACCATGTGGATGAAGTCACGTG
CCTTGCTTTCCACCCAACAGAACAGATCCTGGCTTCTGGTTCAAGGGATTATACTCTTAAATTATTTGAT
TATTCCAAACCATCAGCAAAAAGAGCCTTCAAATACATTCAGGAAGCTGAAATGTTACGTTCCATCTCTT
TTCATCCTTCTGGAGACTTTATACTTGTCGGAACTCAGCATCCTACTCTTCGCCTTTATGATATCAACAC
CTTTCAATGTTTTGTCTCTTGCAATCCTCAAGATCAACACACCGATGCTATATGTTCCGTTAATTACAAT
TCTAGTGCCAATATGTACGTAACTGGAAGCAAGGACGGCTGCATCAAATTATGGGATGGTGTTTCAAATC
GATGCATCACAACTTTTGAGAAAGCACATGACGGTGCTGAAGTTTGTTCTGCCATTTTTTCCAAAAATTC
TAAATACATTCTCTCAAGTGGAAAAGACTCTGTAGCTAAACTTTGGGAAATATCAACGGGACGAACACTG
GTCAGATACACGGGCGCGGGTTTAAGTGGACGCCAGGTGCACCGGACACAGGCTGTGTTTAACCACACCG
AGGACTATGTGTTGCTGCCCGACGAGAGGACGATCAGTCTTTGCTGCTGGGACTCGAGGACAGCCGAGCG
GAGAAACCTGCTGTCGTTGGGGCACAACAATATTGTACGCTGCATAGTGCACTCCCCCACCAACCCCGGG
TTCATGACGTGCAGCGATGACTTCAGAGCGCGGTTTTGGTACCGGAGATCGACCACTGACTTGGACCCAG
CTTTCTTGTACAAAGTGGTTGATATCCAGCACAGTGGCGGCCGCTCGAGTCTAGAGGGCCCGCGGTTCGA
AACCAGCGGAGGCGGCGGAAGCGGGGGAGGAGGCAGCGGCGGAGGCGGCAGCGGGGGCGGCGGAAGCGCT
ACCGGTAAGCCTATCCCTAACCCTCTCCTCGGTCTCGATTCTACGCGTACCGGTATGGCTTCTAACTTTA
CTCAGTTCGTTCTCGTCGACAATGGCGGAACTGGCGACGTGACTGTCGCCCCAAGCAACTTCGCTAACGG
GGTCGCTGAATGGATCAGCTCTAACTCGCGATCACAGGCTTACAAAGTAACCTGTAGCGTTCGTCAGAGC
TCTGCGCAGAATCGCAAATACACCATCAAAGTCGAGGTGCCTAAAGTGGCAACCCAGACTGTTGGTGGTG
AAGAGCTTCCTGTAGCCGGATGGAGATCTTACTTAAATATGGAACTAACCATTCCAATTTTCGCCACGAA
TTCCGACTGCGAGCTTATTGTTAAGGCAATGCAAGGTCTCCTAAAAGATGGAAACCCGATTCCCTCGGCC
ATCGCGGCCAACTCCGGCATCTACGGAGGTGGAGGTGGATCTCGTACGGGTTAGTAATGAGTTTAAACCC
GCTGATCAGCCTCGACTGTGCCTTCTAGTTGCCAGCCATCTGTTGTTTGCCCCTCCCCCGTGCCTTCCTT
GACCCTGGAAGGTGCCACTCCCACTGTCCTTTCCTAATAAAATGAGGAAATTGCATCGCATTGTCTGAGT
AGGTGTCATTCTATTCTGGGGGGTGGGGTGGGGCAGGACAGCAAGGGGGAGGATTGGGAAGACAATAGCA
GGCATGCTGGGGATGCGGTGGGCTCTATGGCTTCTGAGGCGGAAAGAACCAGCTGGGGCTCTAGGGGGTA
TCCCC
[124 nt withheld, positions 3596-3719]
C
[91 nt withheld, positions 3721-3811]
AGGGTGATGGTTCACGTACCTAGAAGTTCCTATTCCGAAGTTCCTATTCTCTAGAAAGTATAGGAACTTC
CTTGGCCAAAAAGCCTGAACTCACCGCGACGTCTGTCGAGAAGTTTCTGATCGAAAAGTTCGACAGCGTC
TCCGACCTGATGCAGCTCTCGGAGGGCGAAGAATCTCGTGCTTTCAGCTTCGATGTAGGAGGGCGTGGAT
ATGTCCTGCGGGTAAATAGCTGCGCCGATGGTTTCTACAAAGATCGTTATGTTTATCGGCACTTTGCATC
GGCCGCGCTCCCGATTCCGGAAGTGCTTGACATTGGGGAATTCAGCGAGAGCCTGACCTATTGCATCTCC
CGCCGTGCACAGGGTGTCACGTTGCAAGACCTGCCTGAAACCGAACTGCCCGCTGTTCTGCAGCCGGTCG
CGGAGGCCATGGATGCGATCGCTGCGGCCGATCTTAGCCAGACGAGCGGGTTCGGCCCATTCGGACCGCA
AGGAATCGGTCAATACACTACATGGCGTGATTTCATATGCGCGATTGCTGATCCCCATGTGTATCACTGG
CAAACTGTGATGGACGACACCGTCAGTGCGTCCGTCGCGCAGGCTCTCGATGAGCTGATGCTTTGGGCCG
AGGACTGCCCCGAAGTCCGGCACCTCGTGCACGCGGATTTCGGCTCCAACAATGTCCTGACGGACAATGG
CCGCATAACAGCGGTCATTGACTGGAGCGAGGCGATGTTCGGGGATTCCCAATACGAGGTCGCCAACATC
TTCTTCTGGAGGCCGTGGTTGGCTTGTATGGAGCAGCAGACGCGCTACTTCGAGCGGAGGCATCCGGAGC
TTGCAGGATCGCCGCGGCTCCGGGCGTATATGCTCCGCATTGGTCTTGACCAACTCTATCAGAGCTTGGT
TGACGGCAATTTCGATGATGCAGCTTGGGCGCAGGGTCGATGCGACGCAATCGTCCGATCCGGAGCCGGG
ACTGTCGGGCGTACACAAATCGCCCGCAGAAGCGCGGCCGTCTGGACCGATGGCTGTGTAGAAGTACTCG
CCGATAGTGGAAACCGACGCCCCAGCACTCGTCCGAGGGCAAAGGAATAGCACGTACTACGAGATTTCGA
TTCCACCGCCGCCTTCTATGAAAGGTTGGGCTTCGGAATCGTTTTCCGGGACGCCGGCTGGATGATCCTC
CAGCGCGGGGATCTCATGCTGGAGTTCTTCGCCCACCCCAACTTGTTTATTGCAGCTTATAATGGTTACA
AATAAAGCAATAGCATCACAAATTTCACAAATAAAGCATTTTTTTCACTGCATTCTAGTTGTGGTTTGTC
CAAACTCATCAATGTATCTTATCATGTCTGTATACCGTCGACCTCTAGCTAGAGCTTGGCGTAATCATGG
TCATAGCTGTTTCCTGTGTGAAATTGTTATCCGCTCACAATTCCACACAACATACGAGCCGGAAGCATAA
AGTGTAAAGCCTGGGGTGCCTAATGAGTGAGCTAACTCACATTAATTGCGTTGCGCTCACTGCCCGCTTT
CCAGTCGGGAAACCTGTCGTGCCAGCTGCATTAATGAATCGGCCAACGCGCGGGGAGAGGCGGTTTGCGT
ATTGGGCGCTCTTCCGCTTCCTCGCTCACTGACTCGCTGCGCTCGGTCGTTCGGCTGCGGCGAGCGGTAT
CAGCTCACTCAAAGGCGGTAATACGGTTATCCACAGAATCAGGGGATAACGCAGGAAAGAACATGTGAGC
AAAAGGCCAGCAAAAGGCCAGGAACCGTAAAAAGGCCGCGTTGCTGGCGTTTTTCCATAGGCTCCGCCCC
CCTGACGAGCATCACAAAAATCGACGCTCAAGTCAGAGGTGGCGAAACCCGACAGGACTATAAAGATACC
AGGCGTTTCCCCCTGGAAGCTCCCTCGTGCGCTCTCCTGTTCCGACCCTGCCGCTTACCGGATACCTGTC
CGCCTTTCTCCCTTCGGGAAGCGTGGCGCTTTCTCATAGCTCACGCTGTAGGTATCTCAGTTCGGTGTAG
GTCGTTCGCTCCAAGCTGGGCTGTGTGCACGAACCCCCCGTTCAGCCCGACCGCTGCGCCTTATCCGGTA
ACTATCGTCTTGAGTCCAACCCGGTAAGACACGACTTATCGCCACTGGCAGCAGCCACTGGTAACAGGAT
TAGCAGAGCGAGGTATGTAGGCGGTGCTACAGAGTTCTTGAAGTGGTGGCCTAACTACGGCTACACTAGA
AGAACAGTATTTGGTATCTGCGCTCTGCTGAAGCCAGTTACCTTCGGAAAAAGAGTTGGTAGCTCTTGAT
CCGGCAAACAAACCACCGCTGGTAGCGGTGGTTTTTTTGTTTGCAAGCAGCAGATTACGCGCAGAAAAAA
AGGATCTCAAGAAGATCCTTTGATCTTTTCTACGGGGTCTGACGCTCAGTGGAACGAAAACTCACGTTAA
GGGATTTTGGTCATGAGATTATCAAAAAGGATCTTCACCTAGATCCTTTTAAATTAAAAATGAAGTTTTA
AATCAATCTAAAGTATATATGAGTAAACTTGGTCTGACAGTTACCAATGCTTAATCAGTGAGGCACCTAT
CTCAGCGATCTGTCTATTTCGTTCATCCATAGTTGCCTGACTCCCCGTCGTGTAGATAACTACGATACGG
GAGGGCTTACCATCTGGCCCCAGTGCTGCAATGATACCGCGAGACCCACGCTCACCGGCTCCAGATTTAT
CAGCAATAAACCAGCCAGCCGGAAGGGCCGAGCGCAGAAGTGGTCCTGCAACTTTATCCGCCTCCATCCA
GTCTATTAATTGTTGCCGGGAAGCTAGAGTAAGTAGTTCGCCAGTTAATAGTTTGCGCAACGTTGTTGCC
ATTGCTACAGGCATCGTGGTGTCACGCTCGTCGTTTGGTATGGCTTCATTCAGCTCCGGTTCCCAACGAT
CAAGGCGAGTTACATGATCCCCCATGTTGTGCAAAAAAGCGGTTAGCTCCTTCGGTCCTCCGATCGTTGT
CAGAAGTAAGTTGGCCGCAGTGTTATCACTCATGGTTATGGCAGCACTGCATAATTCTCTTACTGTCATG
CCATCCGTAAGATGCTTTTCTGTGACTGGTGAGTACTCAACCAAGTCATTCTGAGAATAGTGTATGCGGC
GACCGAGTTGCTCTTGCCCGGCGTCAATACGGGATAATACCGCGCCACATAGCAGAACTTTAAAAGTGCT
CATCATTGGAAAACGTTCTTCGGGGCGAAAACTCTCAAGGATCTTACCGCTGTTGAGATCCAGTTCGATG
TAACCCACTCGTGCACCCAACTGATCTTCAGCATCTTTTACTTTCACCAGCGTTTCTGGGTGAGCAAAAA
CAGGAAGGCAAAATGCCGCAAAAAAGGGAATAAGGGCGACACGGAAATGTTGAATACTCATACTCTTCCT
TTTTCAATATTATTGAAGCATTTATCAGGGTTATTGTCTCATGAGCGGATACATATTTGAATGTATTTAG
AAAAATAAACAAATAGGGGTTCCGCGCACATTTCCCCGAAAAGTGCCACCTGACGTCGACGGATCGGGAG
ATCTCCCGATCCCCTATGGTGCACTCTCAGTACAATCTGCTCTGATGCCGCATAGTTAAGCCAGTATCTG
CTCCCTGCTTGTGTGTTGGAGGTCGCTGAGTAGTGCGCGAGCAAAATTTAAGCTACAACAAGGCAAGGCT
TGACCGACAATTGCATGAAGAATCTGCTTAGGGTTAGGCGTTTTGCGCTGCTTCGCGATGTACGGGCCAG
ATATACGCGTTGACATTGATTATTGACTAGGCTTTTGCAAAAAGCTTTGCAAAGATGGATAAAGTTTTAA
AC
Features (pLannotate 1.2.2; 24 found; start..end, strand, type, name):
     56..1234    +  promoter       EF-1α promoter: strong constitutive promoter for human elongation factor EF-1α
   1251..1269    +  promoter       T7 promoter: promoter for bacteriophage T7 RNA polymerase
   1348..1372    +  protein_bind   attB1: mutant version of attB; recombination site for the Gateway® BP reaction BP Clonase™
   1378..2670    +  CDS            CSTF1 (sequence partly withheld): CSTF1_HUMAN - Experimental evidence at protein level: Swiss-Prot protein existence level 1. One of the multiple factors required for polyadenylation and 3'-end cleavage of mammalian pre-mRNAs (PubMed:10669729). May be responsible for the interaction of CSTF with other factors to form a stable complex on the pre-mRNA (PubMed:10669729). From Homo sapiens (Human).
   2675..2699    -  protein_bind   attB2: mutant version of attB; recombination site for the Gateway® BP reaction BP Clonase™
   2824..2865    +  CDS            V5 tag: epitope tag from simian virus 5
   2878..3264    +  CDS            MS2: bacteriophage MS2 coat protein binds to a specific stem-loop structure in the viral RNA (Peabody, 1993)
   3326..3550    +  polyA_signal   bGH poly(A) signal: bovine growth hormone polyadenylation signal
   3554..3575    +  promoter       SV40 promoter (fragment): SV40 enhancer and early promoter
   3596..3829    +  rep_origin     f1 ori (fragment) (sequence partly withheld): f1 bacteriophage origin of replication; arrow indicates direction of (+) strand synthesis
   3834..3881    +  protein_bind   FRT: FLP-mediated recombination occurs in the 8-bp core sequence TCTAGAAA (Turan and Bode, 2011). FLP recombinase from the Saccharomyces cerevisiae 2μ plasmid
   3889..4911    +  CDS            HygR: aminoglycoside phosphotransferase from E. coli; aph(4)-Ia; confers resistance to hygromycin
   4921..5046    +  CDS            ble (fragment): BLE_KLEPN - Experimental evidence at protein level: Swiss-Prot protein existence level 1. Binding protein with a strong affinity to the bleomycin family of antibiotics. Binds to CL990; an antimitotic-antibiotic compound. From Klebsiella pneumoniae.
   5041..5162    +  polyA_signal   SV40 poly(A) signal: SV40 polyadenylation signal
   5235..5251    -  protein_bind   lac operator: The lac repressor binds to the lac operator to inhibit transcription in E. coli. This inhibition can be relieved by adding lactose or isopropyl-β-D-thiogalactopyranoside (IPTG). lac repressor encoded by lacI
   5259..5289    -  promoter       lac promoter: promoter for the E. coli lac operon
   5304..5325    -  protein_bind   CAP binding site: CAP binding activates transcription in the presence of cAMP. E. coli catabolite activator protein
   5338..5430    -  CDS            lacI (fragment): lac repressor; lacI; The lac repressor binds to the lac operator to inhibit transcription in E. coli. This inhibition can be relieved by adding lactose or isopropyl-β-D-thiogalactopyranoside (IPTG).
   5613..6201    -  rep_origin     ori: high-copy-number ColE1/pMB1/pBR322/pUC origin of replication
   6372..7232    -  CDS            AmpR: β-lactamase; bla; confers resistance to ampicillin, carbenicillin, and related antibiotics
   7233..7337    -  promoter       AmpR promoter: bla
   7396..7448    -  misc_feature   bom (fragment): basis of mobility region from pBR322
   7603..7621    +  enhancer       CMV enhancer (fragment): human cytomegalovirus immediate early enhancer
   7646..49      +  CDS            small t antigen (fragment) (across the origin): SV40 (simian virus 40) small t antigen
