[The description below was written by a language model from this plasmid's Addgene catalogue record and pLannotate feature annotations shown in this document.]
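Description:
CSTF1 is a mammalian expression plasmid built on the Gateway destination backbone E2.pEF5-DEST-FL-V5-MCP, carrying the human CSTF1 open reading frame (CstF-50, a subunit of the cleavage stimulation factor involved in pre-mRNA 3'-end cleavage and polyadenylation). The roughly 1.3 kb unmutated coding sequence was introduced by Gateway recombination and sits between attB1 and attB2 sites downstream of the strong constitutive EF-1α promoter, with a T7 promoter just upstream of the insert. It is joined at its C terminus to a backbone-encoded V5 epitope tag followed by the bacteriophage MS2 coat protein (MCP), and the transcription unit ends in a bovine growth hormone polyadenylation signal. In bacteria the plasmid is maintained at high copy through a ColE1/pUC-type origin and selected with ampicillin via the β-lactamase gene.

The MCP moiety binds MS2 RNA stem-loops, so the fusion protein can be artificially recruited to a transcript carrying such hairpins. The V5 tag allows detection of the fusion. This matches the stated purpose of the plasmid as one member of a library used in an RNA-binding protein tethering screen, in which tethered candidates are tested for effects on mRNA stability and translation. The reporter itself is not part of this plasmid.

Downstream of the expression cassette, the feature table shows an FRT site immediately preceding a hygromycin resistance coding sequence and an SV40 polyadenylation signal, with no complete promoter annotated directly upstream. This layout resembles FLP-mediated integration systems in which hygromycin resistance is activated on insertion at a genomic FRT site, although the record does not state such a use. Several other annotations (fragments of f1 ori, SV40 promoter, ble, lacI, CMV enhancer and small t antigen) are short partial matches, likely backbone remnants.
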