Addgene plasmid #155485: CSTF1
Purpose: For use in RBP tethering screen
Depositing lab: Eugene Yeo. Depositing organization: University of California, San Diego (UCSD). Publication: Large-scale tethered function assays identify factors that regulate mRNA stability and translation. Luo EC, Nathanson JL, Tan FE, Schwartz JL, Schmok JC, Shankar A, Markmiller S, Yee BA, Sathe S, Pratt GA, Scaletta DB, Ha Y, Hill DE, Aigner S, Yeo GW. Nat Struct Mol Biol. 2020 Oct;27(10):989-1000. doi: 10.1038/s41594-020-0477-6. Epub 2020 Aug 17. PubMed 32807991.
Backbone
  Vector backbone: E2.pEF5-DEST-FL-V5-MCP
  Backbone size w/o insert (bp): 7357
  Vector type: Mammalian Expression
Growth in bacteria
  Bacterial resistance: Ampicillin, 100 μg/mL
  Growth temperature: 37°C
  Growth strain: DH5alpha
  Copy number: High Copy
Gene/Insert
  Gene/Insert name: CSTF1 (alt name: Accession: BC001011)
  Species: H. sapiens (human)
  Insert size (bp): 1296
  Mutation: none
  Entrez Gene: CSTF1 (a.k.a. CstF-50, CstFp50)
  Promoter: EF-1a
  Tag / fusion protein: V5-MCP (C terminal on backbone)
  Cloning method: Gateway Cloning
  Sequencing primers: 5′ TAATACGACTCACTATAGGG; 3′ gctcgagtctagagggc
Resource information
  A portion of this plasmid was derived from a plasmid made by: DNASU Plasmid Repository Center for Personalized Diagnostics Biodesign Institute
Terms and licenses: Academic/Nonprofit Terms; Industry Terms: Not Available to Industry
How to cite: CSTF1 was a gift from Eugene Yeo (Addgene plasmid # 155485 ; http://n2t.net/addgene:155485 ; RRID:Addgene_155485)
