>Addgene plasmid #155485 | CSTF1 | depositor partial sequence | sequence record 300889 | Insert Sequence
ATGTACAGAACCAAAGTGGGCTTGAAG
[156 nt withheld, positions 28-183]
GACACCGCAGTTCAGTATGCAATTGGTCGTTCAGATACTGTTGCCCCTGGCACAGGGATTGACCTGGAAT
TTGATGCAGATGTTCAGACTATGTCCCCAGAGGCTTCTGAGTACGAAACATGCTATGTCACATCACATAA
AGGACCATGCCGTGTAGCTACCTATAGTAGAGATGGACAGTTAATAGCTACTGGGTCTGCTGATGCTTCG
ATAAAGATACTTGACACAGAGAGGATGTTGGCCAAAAGTGCCATGCCAATAGAGGTCATGATGAATGAGA
CCGCACAACAAAATATGGAAAACCACCCAGTGATTCGAACTCTTTATGACCATGTGGATGAAGTCACGTG
CCTTGCTTTCCACCCAACAGAACAGATCCTGGCTTCTGGTTCAAGGGATTATACTCTTAAATTATTTGAT
TATTCCAAACCATCAGCAAAAAGAGCCTTCAAATACATTCAGGAAGCTGAAATGTTACGTTCCATCTCTT
TTCATCCTTCTGGAGACTTTATACTTGTCGGAACTCAGCATCCTACTCTTCGCCTTTATGATATCAACAC
CTTTCAATGTTTTGTCTCTTGCAATCCTCAAGATCAACACACCGATGCTATATGTTCCGTTAATTACAAT
TCTAGTGCCAATATGTACGTAACTGGAAGCAAGGACGGCTGCATCAAATTATGGGATGGTGTTTCAAATC
GATGCATCACAACTTTTGAGAAAGCACATGACGGTGCTGAAGTTTGTTCTGCCATTTTTTCCAAAAATTC
TAAATACATTCTCTCAAGTGGAAAAGACTCTGTAGCTAAACTTTGGGAAATATCAACGGGACGAACACTG
GTCAGATACACGGGCGCGGGTTTAAGTGGACGCCAGGTGCACCGGACACAGGCTGTGTTTAACCACACCG
AGGACTATGTGTTGCTGCCCGACGAGAGGACGATCAGTCTTTGCTGCTGGGACTCGAGGACAGCCGAGCG
GAGAAACCTGCTGTCGTTGGGGCACAACAATATTGTACGCTGCATAGTGCACTCCCCCACCAACCCCGGG
TTCATGACGTGCAGCGATGACTTCAGAGCGCGGTTTTGGTACCGGAGATCGACCACTGACTGA
